>Addgene plasmid #99259 | pINDUCER22-MKK6E-Flag | addgene full sequence | sequence record 191217 | Addgene NGS Result
TGGAAGGGCTAATTCACTCCCAAAGAAGACAAGATATCCTTGATCTGTGGATCTACCACACACAAGGCTA
CTTCCCTGATTAGCAGAACTACACACCAGGGCCAGGGGTCAGATATCCACTGACCTTTGGATGGTGCTAC
AAGCTAGTACCAGTTGAGCCAGATAAGGTAGAAGAGGCCAATAAAGGAGAGAACACCAGCTTGTTACACC
CTGTGAGCCTGCATGGGATGGATGACCCGGAGAGAGAAGTGTTAGAGTGGAGGTTTGACAGCCGCCTAGC
ATTTCATCACGTGGCCCGAGAGCTGCATCCGGAGTACTTCAAGAACTGCTGATATCGAGCTTGCTACAAG
GGACTTTCCGCTGGGGACTTTCCAGGGAGGCGTGGCCTGGGCGGGACTGGGGAGTGGCGAGCCCTCAGAT
CCTGCATATAAGCAGCTGCTTTTTGCCTGTACTGGGTCTCTCTGGTTAGACCAGATCTGAGCCTGGGAGC
TCTCTGGCTAACTAGGGAACCCACTGCTTAAGCCTCAATAAAGCTTGCCTTGAGTGCTTCAAGTAGTGTG
TGCCCGTCTGTTGTGTGACTCTGGTAACTAGAGATCCCTCAGACCCTTTTAGTCAGTGTGGAAAATCTCT
AGCAGTGGCGCCCGAACAGGGACTTGAAAGCGAAAGGGAAACCAGAGGAGCTCTCTCGACGCAGGACTCG
GCTTGCTGAAGCGCGCACGGCAAGAGGCGAGGGGCGGCGACTGGTGAGTACGCCAAAAATTTTGACTAGC
GGAGGCTAGAAGGAGAGAGATGGGTGCGAGAGCGTCAGTATTAAGCGGGGGAGAATTAGATCGCGATGGG
AAAAAATTCGGTTAAGGCCAGGGGGAAAGAAAAAATATAAATTAAAACATATAGTATGGGCAAGCAGGGA
GCTAGAACGATTCGCAGTTAATCCTGGCCTGTTAGAAACATCAGAAGGCTGTAGACAAATACTGGGACAG
CTACAACCATCCCTTCAGACAGGATCAGAAGAACTTAGATCATTATATAATACAGTAGCAACCCTCTATT
GTGTGCATCAAAGGATAGAGATAAAAGACACCAAGGAAGCTTTAGACAAGATAGAGGAAGAGCAAAACAA
AAGTAAGACCACCGCACAGCAAGCGGCCGGCCGCTGATCTTCAGACCTGGAGGAGGAGATATGAGGGACA
ATTGGAGAAGTGAATTATATAAATATAAAGTAGTAAAAATTGAACCATTAGGAGTAGCACCCACCAAGGC
AAAGAGAAGAGTGGTGCAGAGAGAAAAAAGAGCAGTGGGAATAGGAGCTTTGTTCCTTGGGTTCTTGGGA
GCAGCAGGAAGCACTATGGGCGCAGCGTCAATGACGCTGACGGTACAGGCCAGACAATTATTGTCTGGTA
TAGTGCAGCAGCAGAACAATTTGCTGAGGGCTATTGAGGCGCAACAGCATCTGTTGCAACTCACAGTCTG
GGGCATCAAGCAGCTCCAGGCAAGAATCCTGGCTGTGGAAAGATACCTAAAGGATCAACAGCTCCTGGGG
ATTTGGGGTTGCTCTGGAAAACTCATTTGCACCACTGCTGTGCCTTGGAATGCTAGTTGGAGTAATAAAT
CTCTGGAACAGATTTGGAATCACACGACCTGGATGGAGTGGGACAGAGAAATTAACAATTACACAAGCTT
AATACACTCCTTAATTGAAGAATCGCAAAACCAGCAAGAAAAGAATGAACAAGAATTATTGGAATTAGAT
AAATGGGCAAGTTTGTGGAATTGGTTTAACATAACAAATTGGCTGTGGTATATAAAATTATTCATAATGA
TAGTAGGAGGCTTGGTAGGTTTAAGAATAGTTTTTGCTGTACTTTCTATAGTGAATAGAGTTAGGCAGGG
ATATTCACCATTATCGTTTCAGACCCACCTCCCAACCCCGAGGGGACCCGACAGGCCCGAAGGAATAGAA
GAAGAAGGTGGAGAGAGAGACAGAGACAGATCCATTCGATTAGTGAACGGATCTCGACGGTATCGCCGAA
TTCACAAATGGCAGTATTCATCCACAATTTTAAAAGAAAAGGGGGGATTGGGGGGTACAGTGCAGGGGAA
AGAATAGTAGACATAATAGCAACAGACATACAAACTAAAGAATTACAAAAACAAATTACAAAAATTCAAA
ATTTTCGGGTTTATTACAGGGACAGCAGAGATCCAGTTTGGACTAGGATCCTTTACCACTCCCTATCAGT
GATAGAGAAAAGTGAAAGTCGAGTTTACCACTCCCTATCAGTGATAGAGAAAAGTGAAAGTCGAGTTTAC
CACTCCCTATCAGTGATAGAGAAAAGTGAAAGTCGAGTTTACCACTCCCTATCAGTGATAGAGAAAAGTG
AAAGTCGAGTTTACCACTCCCTATCAGTGATAGAGAAAAGTGAAAGTCGAGTTTACCACTCCCTATCAGT
GATAGAGAAAAGTGAAAGTCGAGTTTACCACTCCCTATCAGTGATAGAGAAAAGTGAAAGTCGAGCTCGG
TACCCGGGTCGAGGTAGGCGTGTACGGTGGGAGGCCTATATAAGCAGAGCTCGTTTAGTGAACCGTCAGA
TCGCCTGGAGACGCCATCCACGCTGTTTTGACCTCCATAGAAGACACCGGGACCGATCCAGCCTCCGCGG
CCCCGAACTAGTCCAGTGTGGTGGAATTCTGCAGATATCAACAAGTTTGTACAAAAAAGCAGGCTTCGAA
GGAGATAGAACCAATTCTCTAAGGAAATACTTAACCATGGTCGACTGGATCCGGTACCGAATTCGCGGCC
GCACTCGAGATAGCTTCGGCAGCCAACATGGACTATAAGGACGATGATGACAAATCTCAGTCGAAAGGCA
AGAAGCGAAACCCTGGCCTTAAAATTCCAAAAGAAGCATTTGAACAACCTCAGACCAGTTCCACACCACC
TAGAGATTTAGACTCCAAGGCTTGCATTTCTATTGGAAATCAGAACTTTGAGGTGAAGGCAGATGACCTG
GAGCCTATAATGGAACTGGGACGAGGTGCGTACGGGGTGGTGGAGAAGATGCGGCACGTGCCCAGCGGGC
AGATCATGGCAGTGAAGCGGATCCGAGCCACAGTAAATAGCCAGGAACAGAAACGGCTACTGATGGATTT
GGATATTTCCATGAGGACGGTGGACTGTCCATTCACTGTCACCTTTTATGGCGCACTGTTTCGGGAGGGT
GATGTGTGGATCTGCATGGAGCTCATGGATACATCACTAGATAAATTCTACAAACAAGTTATTGATAAAG
GCCAGACAATTCCAGAGGACATCTTAGGGAAAATAGCAGTTTCTATTGTAAAAGCATTAGAACATTTACA
TAGTAAGCTGTCTGTCATTCACAGAGACGTCAAGCCTTCTAATGTACTCATCAATGCTCTCGGTCAAGTG
AAGATGTGCGATTTTGGAATCAGTGGCTACTTGGTGGACGAGGTTGCTAAAGAAATTGATGCAGGTTGCA
AACCATACATGGCCCCTGAAAGAATAAACCCAGAGCTCAACCAGAAGGGATACAGTGTGAAGTCTGACAT
TTGGAGTCTGGGCATCACGATGATTGAGTTGGCCATCCTTCGATTTCCCTATGATTCATGGGGAACTCCA
TTTCAGCAGCTCAAACAGGTGGTAGAGGAGCCATCGCCACAACTCCCAGCAGACAAGTTCTCTGCAGAGT
TTGTTGACTTTACCTCACAGTGCTTAAAGAAGAATTCCAAAGAACGGCCTACATACCCAGAGCTAATGCA
ACATCCATTTTTCACCCTACATGAATCCAAAGGAACAGATGTGGCATCTTTTGTAAAACTGATTCTTGGA
GACTAATCTAGATCTAGACCCAGCTTTCTTGTACAAAGTGGTTGATATCCAGCACAGTGGCGGCCGCTCG
AGTCTAGAGGGCCCGCGGTTCGAATACCCATACGACGTCCCAGACTACGCTTAGTAATGATTAATTAAAC
TAGAAATTCTACCGGGTAGGGGAGGCGCTTTTCCCAAGGCAGTCTGGAGTAACCCACCCAAGATCTGGCC
TCCGCGCCGGGTTTTGGCGCCTCCCGCGGGCGCCCCCCTCCTCACGGCGAGCGCTGCCACGTCAGACGAA
GGGCGCAGCGAGCGTCCTGATCCTTCCGCCCGGACGCTCAGGACAGCGGCCCGCTGCTCATAAGACTCGG
CCTTAGAACCCCAGTATCAGCAGAAGGACATTTTAGGACGGGACTTGGGTGACTCTAGGGCACTGGTTTT
CTTTCCAGAGAGCGGAACAGGCGAGGAAAAGTAGTCCCTTCTCGGCGATTCTGCGGAGGGATCTCCGTGG
GGCGGTGAACGCCGATGATTATATAAGGACGCGCCGGGTGTGGCACAGCTAGTTCCGTCGCAGCCGGGAT
TTGGGTCGCGGTTCTTGTTTGTGGATCGCTGTGATCGTCACTTGGTGAGTAGCGGGCTGCTGGGCTGGCC
GGGGCTTTCGTGGCCGCCGGGCCGCTCGGTGGGACGGAAGCGTGTGGAGAGACCGCCAAGGGCTGTAGTC
TGGGTCCGCGAGCAAGGTTGCCCTGAACTGGGGGTTGGGGGGAGCGCAGCAAAATGGCGGCTGTTCCCGA
GTCTTGAATGGAAGACGCTTGTGAGGCGGGCTGTGAGGTCGTTGAAACAAGGTGGGGGGCATGGTGGGCG
GCAAGAACCCAAGGTCTTGAGGCCTTCGCTAATGCGGGAAAGCTCTTATTCGGGTGAGATGGGCTGGGGC
ACCATCTGGGGACCCTGACGTGAAGTTTGTCACTGACTGGAGAACTCGGTTTGTCGTCTGTTGCGGGGGC
GGCAGTTATGGCGGTGCCGTTGGGCAGTGCACCCGTACCTTTGGGAGCGCGCGCCCTCGTCGTGTCGTGA
CGTCACCCGTTCTGTTGGCTTATAATGCAGGGTGGGGCCACCTGCCGGTAGGTGTGCGGTAGGCTTTTCT
CCGTCGCAGGACGCAGGGTTCGGGCCTAGGGTAGGCTCTCCTGAATCGACAGGCGCCGGACCTCTGGTGA
GGGGAGGGATAAGTGAGGCGTCAGTTTCTTTGGTCGGTTTTATGTACCTATCTTCTTAAGTAGCTGAAGC
TCCGGTTTTGAACTATGCGCTCGGGGTTGGCGAGTGTGTTTTGTGAAGTTTTTTAGGCACCTTTTGAAAT
GTAATCATTTGGGTCAATATGTAATTTTCAGTGTTAGACTAGTAAATTGTCCGCTAAATTCTGGCCGTTT
TTGGCTTTTTTGTTAGACGAAGCTTGGTACCGAGCTCGGATCTCCACCCCGTACCGGTCCTGCAGTCGAA
TTCACCATGTCTAGACTGGACAAGAGCAAAGTCATAAACGGAGCTCTGGAATTACTCAATGGTGTCGGTA
TCGAAGGCCTGACGACAAGGAAACTCGCTCAAAAGCTGGGAGTTGAGCAGCCTACCCTGTACTGGCACGT
GAAGAACAAGCGGGCCCTGCTCGATGCCCTGCCAATCGAGATGCTGGACAGGCATCATACCCACTTCTGC
CCCCTGGAAGGCGAGTCATGGCAAGACTTTCTGCGGAACAACGCCAAGTCATACCGCTGTGCTCTCCTCT
CACATCGCGACGGGGCTAAAGTGCATCTCGGCACCCGCCCAACAGAGAAACAGTACGAAACCCTGGAAAA
TCAGCTCGCGTTCCTGTGTCAGCAAGGCTTCTCCCTGGAGAACGCACTGTACGCTCTGTCCGCCGTGGGC
CACTTTACACTGGGCTGCGTATTGGAGGAACAGGAGCATCAAGTAGCAAAAGAGGAAAGAGAGACACCTA
CCACCGATTCTATGCCCCCACTTCTGAGACAAGCAATTGAGCTGTTCGACCGGCAGGGAGCCGAACCTGC
CTTCCTTTTCGGCCTGGAACTAATCATATGTGGCCTGGAGAAACAGCTAAAGTGCGAAAGCGGCGGGCCG
ACCGACGCCCTTGACGATTTTGACTTAGACATGCTCCCAGCCGATGCCCTTGACGACTTTGACCTTGATA
TGCTGCCTGCTGACGCTCTTGACGATTTTGACCTTGACATGCTCCCCGGGTAACTAAGTAAGGATCCGCG
GCCGCACTAGAGGAATTCCGCCCCTCTCCCCCCCCCCCCTCTCCCTCCCCCCCCCCTAACGTTACTGGCC
GAAGCCGCTTGGAATAAGGCCGGTGTGCGTTTGTCTATATGTTATTTTCCACCATATTGCCGTCTTTTGG
CAATGTGAGGGCCCGGAAACCTGGCCCTGTCTTCTTGACGAGCATTCCTAGGGGTCTTTCCCCTCTCGCC
AAAGGAATGCAAGGTCTGTTGAATGTCGTGAAGGAAGCAGTTCCTCTGGAAGCTTCTTGAAGACAAACAA
CGTCTGTAGCGACCCTTTGCAGGCAGCGGAACCCCCCACCTGGCGACAGGTGCCTCTGCGGCCAAAAGCC
ACGTGTATAAGATACACCTGCAAAGGCGGCACAACCCCAGTGCCACGTTGTGAGTTGGATAGTTGTGGAA
AGAGTCAAATGGCTCTCCTCAAGCGTATTCAACAAGGGGCTGAAGGATGCCCAGAAGGTACCCCATTGTA
TGGGATCTGATCTGGGGCCTCGGTGCACATGCTTTACATGTGTTTAGTCGAGGTTAAAAAAACGTCTAGG
CCCCCCGAACCACGGGGACGTGGTTTTCCTTTGAAAAACACGATGATAAGCTTACCGGTCCACCATGGAG
AGCGACGAGAGCGGCCTGCCCGCCATGGAGATCGAGTGCCGCATCACCGGCACCCTGAACGGCGTGGAGT
TCGAGCTGGTGGGCGGCGGAGAGGGCACCCCCGAGCAGGGCCGCATGACCAACAAGATGAAGAGCACCAA
AGGCGCCCTGACCTTCAGCCCCTACCTGCTGAGCCACGTGATGGGCTACGGCTTCTACCACTTCGGCACC
TACCCCAGCGGCTACGAGAACCCCTTCCTGCACGCCATCAACAACGGCGGCTACACCAACACCCGCATCG
AGAAGTACGAGGACGGCGGCGTGCTGCACGTGAGCTTCAGCTACCGCTACGAGGCCGGCCGCGTGATCGG
CGACTTCAAGGTGATGGGCACCGGCTTCCCCGAGGACAGCGTGATCTTCACCGACAAGATCATCCGCAGC
AACGCCACCGTGGAGCACCTGCACCCCATGGGCGATAACGATCTGGATGGCAGCTTCACCCGCACCTTCA
GCCTGCGCGACGGCGGCTACTACAGCTCCGTGGTGGACAGCCACATGCACTTCAAGAGCGCCATCCACCC
CAGCATCCTGCAGAACGGGGGCCCCATGTTCGCCTTCCGCCGCGTGGAGGAGGATCACAGCAACACCGAG
CTGGGCATCGTGGAGTACCAGCACGCCTTCAAGACCCCGGATGCAGATGCCGGTGAAGAATAAGCATGCC
CGACGGCGAGGATCTCGTCGTGACCCATGGCGATGCCTGCTTGCCGAATATCATGGTGGAAAATGGCCGC
TTTTCTGGATTCATCGACTGTGGCCGGCTGGGTGTGGCGGACCGCTATCAGGACATAGCGTTGGCTACCC
GTGATATTGCTGAAGAGCTTGGCGGCGAATGGGCTGACCGCTTCCTCGTGCTTTACGGTATCGCCGCTCC
CGATTCGCAGCGCATCGCCTTCTATCGCCTTCTTGACGAGTTCTTCTGATGTACAAGTAAAGCGGCCGCG
ACTCTAGATCATAATCAGCCATACCACATTTGTAGAGGTTTTACTTGCTTTAAAAAACCTCCCACACCTC
CCCCTGAACCTGAAACATAAAATGAATGCAATTGTTGTTGTTTAGTCCCTCCCAATTCGATATCAAGCTT
ATCGCGATAGATCCTAATCAACCTCTGGATTACAAAATTTGTGAAAGATTGACTGGTATTCTTAACTATG
TTGCTCCTTTTACGCTATGTGGATACGCTGCTTTAATGCCTTTGTATCATGCTATTGCTTCCCGTATGGC
TTTCATTTTCTCCTCCTTGTATAAATCCTGGTTGCTGTCTCTTTATGAGGAGTTGTGGCCCGTTGTCAGG
CAACGTGGCGTGGTGTGCACTGTGTTTGCTGACGCAACCCCCACTGGTTGGGGCATTGCCACCACCTGTC
AGCTCCTTTCCGGGACTTTCGCTTTCCCCCTCCCTATTGCCACGGCGGAACTCATCGCCGCCTGCCTTGC
CCGCTGCTGGACAGGGGCTCGGCTGTTGGGCACTGACAATTCCGTGGTGTTGTCGGGGAAATCATCGTCC
TTTCCTTGGCTGCTCGCCTGTGTTGCCACCTGGATTCTGCGCGGGACGTCCTTCTGCTACGTCCCTTCGG
CCCTCAATCCAGCGGACCTTCCTTCCCGCGGCCTGCTGCCGGCTCTGCGGCCTCTTCCGCGTCTTCGCCT
TCGCCCTCAGACGAGTCGGATCTCCCTTTGGGCCGCCTCCCCGCCTGAGATCCTTTAAGACCAATGACTT
ACAAGGCAGCTGTAGATCTTAGCCACTTTTTAAAAGAAAAGGGGGGACTGGAAGGGCTAATTCACTCCCA
ACGAAGACAAGATCTGCTTTTTGCTTGTACTGGGTCTCTCTGGTTAGACCAGATCTGAGCCTGGGAGCTC
TCTGGCTAACTAGGGAACCCACTGCTTAAGCCTCAATAAAGCTTGCCTTGAGTGCTTCAAGTAGTGTGTG
CCCGTCTGTTGTGTGACTCTGGTAACTAGAGATCCCTCAGACCCTTTTAGTCAGTGTGGAAAATCTCTAG
CAGTAGTAGTTCATGTCATCTTATTATTCAGTATTTATAACTTGCAAAGAAATGAATATCAGAGAGTGAG
AGGCCCGGGTTAATTAAGGAAAGGGCTAGATCATTCTTGAAGACGAAAGGGCCTCGTGATACGCCTATTT
TTATAGGTTAATGTCATGATAATAATGGTTTCTTAGACGTCAGGTGGCACTTTTCGGGGAAATGTGCGCG
GAACCCCTATTTGTTTATTTTTCTAAATACATTCAAATATGTATCCGCTCATGAGACAATAACCCTGATA
AATGCTTCAATAATATTGAAAAAGGAAGAGTATGAGTATTCAACATTTCCGTGTCGCCCTTATTCCCTTT
TTTGCGGCATTTTGCCTTCCTGTTTTTGCTCACCCAGAAACGCTGGTGAAAGTAAAAGATGCTGAAGATC
AGTTGGGTGCACGAGTGGGTTACATCGAACTGGATCTCAACAGCGGTAAGATCCTTGAGAGTTTTCGCCC
CGAAGAACGTTTTCCAATGATGAGCACTTTTAAAGTTCTGCTATGTGGCGCGGTATTATCCCGTGTTGAC
GCCGGGCAAGAGCAACTCGGTCGCCGCATACACTATTCTCAGAATGACTTGGTTGAGTACTCACCAGTCA
CAGAAAAGCATCTTACGGATGGCATGACAGTAAGAGAATTATGCAGTGCTGCCATAACCATGAGTGATAA
CACTGCGGCCAACTTACTTCTGACAACGATCGGAGGACCGAAGGAGCTAACCGCTTTTTTGCACAACATG
GGGGATCATGTAACTCGCCTTGATCGTTGGGAACCGGAGCTGAATGAAGCCATACCAAACGACGAGCGTG
ACACCACGATGCCTGTAGCAATGGCAACAACGTTGCGCAAACTATTAACTGGCGAACTACTTACTCTAGC
TTCCCGGCAACAATTAATAGACTGGATGGAGGCGGATAAAGTTGCAGGACCACTTCTGCGCTCGGCCCTT
CCGGCTGGCTGGTTTATTGCTGATAAATCTGGAGCCGGTGAGCGTGGGTCTCGCGGTATCATTGCAGCAC
TGGGGCCAGATGGTAAGCCCTCCCGTATCGTAGTTATCTACACGACGGGGAGTCAGGCAACTATGGATGA
ACGAAATAGACAGATCGCTGAGATAGGTGCCTCACTGATTAAGCATTGGTAACTGTCAGACCAAGTTTAC
TCATATATACTTTAGATTGATTTAAAACTTCATTTTTAATTTAAAAGGATCTAGGTGAAGATCCTTTTTG
ATAATCTCATGACCAAAATCCCTTAACGTGAGTTTTCGTTCCACTGAGCGTCAGACCCCGTAGAAAAGAT
CAAAGGATCTTCTTGAGATCCTTTTTTTCTGCGCGTAATCTGCTGCTTGCAAACAAAAAAACCACCGCTA
CCAGCGGTGGTTTGTTTGCCGGATCAAGAGCTACCAACTCTTTTTCCGAAGGTAACTGGCTTCAGCAGAG
CGCAGATACCAAATACTGTTCTTCTAGTGTAGCCGTAGTTAGGCCACCACTTCAAGAACTCTGTAGCACC
GCCTACATACCTCGCTCTGCTAATCCTGTTACCAGTGGCTGCTGCCAGTGGCGATAAGTCGTGTCTTACC
GGGTTGGACTCAAGACGATAGTTACCGGATAAGGCGCAGCGGTCGGGCTGAACGGGGGGTTCGTGCACAC
AGCCCAGCTTGGAGCGAACGACCTACACCGAACTGAGATACCTACAGCGTGAGCTATGAGAAAGCGCCAC
GCTTCCCGAAGGGAGAAAGGCGGACAGGTATCCGGTAAGCGGCAGGGTCGGAACAGGAGAGCGCACGAGG
GAGCTTCCAGGGGGAAACGCCTGGTATCTTTATAGTCCTGTCGGGTTTCGCCACCTCTGACTTGAGCGTC
GATTTTTGTGATGCTCGTCAGGGGGGCGGAGCCTATGGAAAAACGCCAGCAACGCGGCCTTTTTACGGTT
CCTGGCCTTTTGCTGGCCTTTTGCTCACATGTTCTTTCCTGCGTTATCCCCTGATTCTGTGGATAACCGT
ATTACCGCCTTTGAGTGAGCTGATACCGCTCGCCGCAGCCGAACGACCGAGCGCAGCGAGTCAGTGAGCG
AGGAAGCGGAAGAGCGCCCAATACGCAAACCGCCTCTCCCCGCGCGTTGGCCGATTCATTAATGCAGCAA
GCTCATGGCTGACTAATTTTTTTTATTTATGCAGAGGCCGAGGCCGCCTCGGCCTCTGAGCTATTCCAGA
AGTAGTGAGGAGGCTTTTTTGGAGGCCTAGGCTTTTGCAAAAAGCTCCCCGTGGCACGACAGGTTTCCCG
ACTGGAAAGCGGGCAGTGAGCGCAACGCAATTAATGTGAGTTAGCTCACTCATTAGGCACCCCAGGCTTT
ACACTTTATGCTTCCGGCTCGTATGTTGTGTGGAATTGTGAGCGGATAACAATTTCACACAGGAAACAGC
TATGACATGATTACGAATTTCACAAATAAAGCATTTTTTTCACTGCATTCTAGTTGTGGTTTGTCCAAAC
TCATCAATGTATCTTATCATGTCTGGATCAACTGGATAACTCAAGCTAACCAAAATCATCCCAAACTTCC
CACCCCATACCCTATTACCACTGCCAATTACCTGTGGTTTCATTTACTCTAAACCTGTGATTCCTCTGAA
TTATTTTCATTTTAAAGAAATTGTATTTGTTAAATATGTACTACAAACTTAGTAGT
Features (pLannotate 1.2.2; 36 found; start..end, strand, type, name):
    377..634     +  LTR            5' LTR (truncated): truncated 5' long terminal repeat (LTR) from HIV-1
    681..806     +  misc_feature   HIV-1 Ψ: packaging signal of human immunodeficiency virus type 1
    790..1128    +  CDS            HIV-1 gag (fragment): gag protein from human immunodeficiency virus 1; gag
   1303..1536    +  misc_feature   RRE: The Rev response element (RRE) of HIV-1 allows for Rev-dependent mRNA export from the nucleus to the cytoplasm.
   1913..2013    +  CDS            Rev (fragment): human immunodeficiency virus 1 (HIV-1) Rev protein; rev; enhances nuclear export of unspliced and incompletely spliced viral mRNAs
   2058..2175    +  misc_feature   cPPT/CTS: central polypurine tract and central termination sequence of HIV-1
   2230..2500    +  protein_bind   tetracycline response element: contains seven copies of the tetracycline operator tetO tetracycline repressor TetR
   2511..2528    +  misc_feature   MCS (fragment): pUC18/19 multiple cloning site
   2533..2571    +  promoter       minimal CMV promoter: human cytomegalovirus (CMV) immediate early promoter
   2701..2725    +  protein_bind   attB1: mutant version of attB; recombination site for the Gateway® BP reaction BP Clonase™
   2830..2853    +  CDS            3xFLAG (fragment): three tandem FLAG® epitope tags
   2855..3853    +  CDS            MAP2K6: MP2K6_HUMAN - Also known as MEK6, MKK6, PRKMK6, SKK3. Experimental evidence at protein level: Swiss-Prot protein existence level 1. Dual specificity protein kinase which acts as an essential component of the MAP kinase signal transduction pathway. With MAP3K3/MKK3, catalyzes the concomitant phosphorylation of a threonine and a tyrosine residue in the MAP kinases p38 MAPK11, MAPK12, MAPK13 and MAPK14 and plays an important role in the regulation of cellular responses to cytokines and all kinds of stresses. Especially, MAP2K3/MKK3 and MAP2K6/MKK6 are both essential for the activation of MAPK11 a
   3868..3892    -  protein_bind   attB2: mutant version of attB; recombination site for the Gateway® BP reaction BP Clonase™
   4004..4039    +  promoter       PGK promoter (fragment): mouse phosphoglycerate kinase 1 promoter
   4057..5268    +  promoter       UbC promoter: human ubiquitin C promoter
   5327..6024    +  CDS            rtTA3 (fragment): reverse tetracycline transactivator 3 activates expression from Tet-responsive promoters in the presence of doxycycline
   5954..6064    +  CDS            VP48: 3 tandem repeats of the minimal activation domain of herpes simplex virus VP16 (Cheng et al., 2013)
   6237..6699    +  misc_feature   IRES: internal ribosome entry site (IRES) of the encephalomyocarditis virus (EMCV)
   6715..7413    +  CDS            TurboGFP: improved green fluorescent protein from Pontellina plumata (Evdokimov et al., 2006) mammalian codon-optimized
   7413..7679    +  CDS            NeoR/KanR (fragment): aminoglycoside phosphotransferase confers resistance to neomycin, kanamycin, and G418 (Geneticin®)
   7707..7790    +  CDS            large T antigen (fragment): large T antigen from SV40 (simian virus 40)
   7824..7844    +  misc_feature   MCS (fragment): pBluescript multiple cloning site
   7856..8444    +  misc_feature   WPRE: woodchuck hepatitis virus posttranscriptional regulatory element
   8452..8517    +  CDS            nef (fragment): NEF_HV1Z2 - Experimental evidence at protein level: Swiss-Prot protein existence level 1. Extracellular Nef protein targets CD4(+) T-lymphocytes for apoptosis by interacting with CXCR4 surface receptors. From Human immunodeficiency virus type 1 group M subtype D (isolate Z2/CDC-Z34) (HIV-1).
   8519..8752    +  LTR            3' LTR (ΔU3): self-inactivating 3' long terminal repeat (LTR) from HIV-1
   8957..9061    +  promoter       AmpR promoter: bla
   9062..9922    +  CDS            AmpR: β-lactamase; bla; confers resistance to ampicillin, carbenicillin, and related antibiotics
  10093..10681   +  rep_origin     ori: high-copy-number ColE1/pMB1/pBR322/pUC origin of replication
  10864..10918   +  CDS            lacI (fragment): lac repressor; lacI; The lac repressor binds to the lac operator to inhibit transcription in E. coli. This inhibition can be relieved by adding lactose or isopropyl-β-D-thiogalactopyranoside (IPTG).
  10924..11017   +  rep_origin     SV40 ori (fragment): SV40 origin of replication
  11042..11079   +  CDS            lacI (fragment): lac repressor; lacI; The lac repressor binds to the lac operator to inhibit transcription in E. coli. This inhibition can be relieved by adding lactose or isopropyl-β-D-thiogalactopyranoside (IPTG).
  11092..11113   +  protein_bind   CAP binding site: CAP binding activates transcription in the presence of cAMP. E. coli catabolite activator protein
  11128..11158   +  promoter       lac promoter: promoter for the E. coli lac operon
  11162..11184   +  protein_bind   lac operator (fragment): The lac repressor binds to the lac operator to inhibit transcription in E. coli. This inhibition can be relieved by adding lactose or isopropyl-β-D-thiogalactopyranoside (IPTG). lac repressor encoded by lacI
  11216..11299   +  polyA_signal   SV40 poly(A) signal (fragment): SV40 polyadenylation signal
  11466..329     +  CDS            nef (fragment) (across the origin): NEF_HV1BR - Experimental evidence at protein level: Swiss-Prot protein existence level 1. Extracellular Nef protein targets CD4(+) T-lymphocytes for apoptosis by interacting with CXCR4 surface receptors (PubMed:14990729). From Human immunodeficiency virus type 1 group M subtype B (isolate BRU/LAI) (HIV-1).
