[The description below was written by a language model from this plasmid's Addgene catalogue record and pLannotate feature annotations shown in this document.]
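Description:
pINDUCER22-MKK6E-Flag is an HIV-1-based, self-inactivating lentiviral vector built on the pINDUCER/22 backbone for doxycycline-inducible expression of a constitutively active human MKK6 (MAP2K6) in mammalian cells. In bacteria it is maintained through a high-copy ColE1/pUC-type origin and selected with ampicillin via the β-lactamase gene. The viral portion carries a truncated 5' LTR, the Ψ packaging signal with a gag fragment, the Rev response element, the cPPT/CTS, a WPRE to boost transcript expression, and a ΔU3 3' LTR. These elements allow the region between the LTRs to be packaged and integrated while disabling LTR promoter activity after integration.

The payload was introduced by Gateway recombination and is flanked by attB1 and attB2 sites. It encodes MKK6 carrying the S207E and T211E substitutions (MKK6E), phosphomimetic changes that render this p38 MAPK-activating kinase constitutively active, with an N-terminal Flag epitope. Transcription comes from the TRE2 promoter, annotated as seven tetO repeats joined to a minimal CMV promoter. A second, constitutive cassette makes the system all-in-one: the human UbC promoter drives rtTA3, the reverse tetracycline transactivator that activates the TRE only when doxycycline is present. rtTA3 is followed by an EMCV IRES and a green fluorescent reporter, annotated as TurboGFP, which marks transduced cells. Only a fragment of NeoR/KanR is annotated downstream, and the record lists no mammalian drug selection marker. The sequenced record is slightly shorter than the catalogued total size. The associated work concerns p38 signalling and endothelial barrier function, consistent with using the vector to switch on p38 pathway activity on demand.
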