Addgene plasmid #99259: pINDUCER22-MKK6E-Flag
Purpose: Lentiviral vector encoding a doxycycline-inducible Flag-tagged constitutively active MKK6.
Depositing lab: Alejandro Adam & Peter Vincent. Depositing organization: Albany Medical College. Publication: Src Family Kinases Modulate the Loss of Endothelial Barrier Function in Response to TNF-alpha: Crosstalk with p38 Signaling. Adam AP, Lowery AM, Martino N, Alsaffar H, Vincent PA. PLoS One. 2016 Sep 7;11(9):e0161975. doi: 10.1371/journal.pone.0161975. eCollection 2016. PubMed 27603666.
Backbone
  Vector backbone: pINDUCER/22
  Backbone manufacturer: Dr. Thomas Westbrook, Baylor College of Medicine
  Backbone size w/o insert (bp): 10437
  Total vector size (bp): 11487
  Vector type: Mammalian Expression, Lentiviral
Growth in bacteria
  Bacterial resistance: Ampicillin, 100 μg/mL
  Growth temperature: 37°C
  Growth strain: NEB Stable
  Copy number: Unknown
Gene/Insert
  Gene/Insert name: MKK6E (alt names: Dual specificity mitogen-activated protein kinase kinase 6 (active); MKK6(glu))
  Species: H. sapiens (human)
  Insert size (bp): 1050
  Mutation: S207E T211E
  GenBank ID: U39656 NM_002758.3
  Entrez Gene: MAP2K6 (a.k.a. MAPKK6, MEK6, MKK6, PRKMK6, SAPKK-3, SAPKK3)
  Promoter: TRE2
  Tag / fusion protein: Flag (N terminal on insert)
  Cloning method: Gateway Cloning
  Sequencing primers: 5′ GTTTGTACAAAAAAGCAGGC; 3′ CCACTTTGTACAAGAAAGCTGGGT
Resource information
  A portion of this plasmid was derived from a plasmid made by: MKK6E was from Addgene plasmid #13518. pINDUCER/22 vector was from Dr. Thomas Westbrook, Baylor College of Medicine: Meerbrey KL, Hu G, Kessler JD, Roarty K, Li MZ, Fang JE, et al. The pINDUCER lentiviral toolkit for inducible RNA interference in vitro and in vivo. Proceedings of the National Academy of Sciences of the United States of America. 2011;108(9):3665–70. Epub 2011/02/11. pmid:21307310; PubMed Central PMCID: PMC3048138.
Terms and licenses: Academic/Nonprofit Terms; Industry Terms: Not Available to Industry
Depositor comments: Contains an IRES-GFP insert
How to cite: pINDUCER22-MKK6E-Flag was a gift from Alejandro Adam & Peter Vincent (Addgene plasmid # 99259 ; http://n2t.net/addgene:99259 ; RRID:Addgene_99259)
